>Addgene plasmid #141592 | TFORF0369 | addgene full sequence | sequence record 408552 | Addgene NGS Result
TTAATGTAGTCTTATGCAATACTCTTGTAGTCTTGCAACATGGTAACGATGAGTTAGCAACATGCCTTAC
AAGGAGAGAAAAAGCACCGTGCATGCCGATTGGTGGAAGTAAGGTGGTACGATCGTGCCTTATTAGGAAG
GCAACAGACGGGTCTGACATGGATTGGACGAACCACTGAATTGCCGCATTGCAGAGATATTGTATTTAAG
TGCCTAGCTCGATACATAAACGGGTCTCTCTGGTTAGACCAGATCTGAGCCTGGGAGCTCTCTGGCTAAC
TAGGGAACCCACTGCTTAAGCCTCAATAAAGCTTGCCTTGAGTGCTTCAAGTAGTGTGTGCCCGTCTGTT
GTGTGACTCTGGTAACTAGAGATCCCTCAGACCCTTTTAGTCAGTGTGGAAAATCTCTAGCAGTGGCGCC
CGAACAGGGACTTGAAAGCGAAAGGGAAACCAGAGGAGCTCTCTCGACGCAGGACTCGGCTTGCTGAAGC
GCGCACGGCAAGAGGCGAGGGGCGGCGACTGGTGAGTACGCCAAAAATTTTGACTAGCGGAGGCTAGAAG
GAGAGAGATGGGTGCGAGAGCGTCAGTATTAAGCGGGGGAGAATTAGATCGCGATGGGAAAAAATTCGGT
TAAGGCCAGGGGGAAAGAAAAAATATAAATTAAAACATATAGTATGGGCAAGCAGGGAGCTAGAACGATT
CGCAGTTAATCCTGGCCTGTTAGAAACATCAGAAGGCTGTAGACAAATACTGGGACAGCTACAACCATCC
CTTCAGACAGGATCAGAAGAACTTAGATCATTATATAATACAGTAGCAACCCTCTATTGTGTGCATCAAA
GGATAGAGATAAAAGACACCAAGGAAGCTTTAGACAAGATAGAGGAAGAGCAAAACAAAAGTAAGACCAC
CGCACAGCAAGCGGCCGCTGATCTTCAGACCTGGAGGAGGAGATATGAGGGACAATTGGAGAAGTGAATT
ATATAAATATAAAGTAGTAAAAATTGAACCATTAGGAGTAGCACCCACCAAGGCAAAGAGAAGAGTGGTG
CAGAGAGAAAAAAGAGCAGTGGGAATAGGAGCTTTGTTCCTTGGGTTCTTGGGAGCAGCAGGAAGCACTA
TGGGCGCAGCGTCAATGACGCTGACGGTACAGGCCAGACAATTATTGTCTGGTATAGTGCAGCAGCAGAA
CAATTTGCTGAGGGCTATTGAGGCGCAACAGCATCTGTTGCAACTCACAGTCTGGGGCATCAAGCAGCTC
CAGGCAAGAATCCTGGCTGTGGAAAGATACCTAAAGGATCAACAGCTCCTGGGGATTTGGGGTTGCTCTG
GAAAACTCATTTGCACCACTGCTGTGCCTTGGAATGCTAGTTGGAGTAATAAATCTCTGGAACAGATTTG
GAATCACACGACCTGGATGGAGTGGGACAGAGAAATTAACAATTACACAAGCTTAATACACTCCTTAATT
GAAGAATCGCAAAACCAGCAAGAAAAGAATGAACAAGAATTATTGGAATTAGATAAATGGGCAAGTTTGT
GGAATTGGTTTAACATAACAAATTGGCTGTGGTATATAAAATTATTCATAATGATAGTAGGAGGCTTGGT
AGGTTTAAGAATAGTTTTTGCTGTACTTTCTATAGTGAATAGAGTTAGGCAGGGATATTCACCATTATCG
TTTCAGACCCACCTCCCAACCCCGAGGGGACCCATGCATTGCATCTCAATTAGTCAGCAACCAGGTGTGG
AAAGTCCCCAGGCTCCCCAGCAGGCAGAAGTATGCAAAGCATGCGTCTCAATTAGTCAGCAACCATAGTC
CCGCCCCTAACTCCGCCCATCCCGCCCCTAACTCCGCCCAGTTCCGCCCATTCTCCGCCCCATGGCTGAC
TAATTTTTTTTATTTATGCAGAGGCCGAGGCCGCCTCGGCCTCTGAGCTATTCCAGAAGTAGTGAGGAGG
CTTTTTTGGAGGCCTAGGCTTTTGCAAAAAGCTTTCTAGAGGTACCACCGGAGCTTACCATGACCGAGTA
CAAGCCCACGGTGCGCCTCGCCACCCGCGACGACGTCCCCAGGGCCGTACGCACCCTCGCCGCCGCGTTC
GCCGACTACCCCGCCACGCGCCACACCGTCGATCCGGACCGCCACATCGAGCGGGTCACCGAGCTGCAAG
AACTCTTCCTCACGCGCGTCGGGCTCGACATCGGCAAGGTGTGGGTCGCGGACGACGGCGCCGCCGTGGC
GGTCTGGACCACGCCGGAGAGCGTCGAAGCGGGGGCGGTGTTCGCCGAGATCGGCCCGCGCATGGCCGAG
TTGAGCGGTTCCCGGCTGGCCGCGCAGCAACAGATGGAAGGCCTCCTGGCGCCGCACCGGCCCAAGGAGC
CCGCGTGGTTCCTGGCCACCGTCGGCGTCTCGCCCGACCACCAGGGCAAGGGTCTGGGCAGCGCCGTCGT
GCTCCCCGGAGTGGAGGCGGCCGAGCGCGCCGGGGTGCCCGCCTTCCTGGAGACCTCCGCGCCCCGCAAC
CTCCCCTTCTACGAGCGGCTCGGCTTCACCGTCACCGCCGACGTCGAGGTGCCCGAAGGACCGCGCACCT
GGTGCATGACCCGCAAGCCCGGTGCCAGTTAACGAATTCTAGATCTTGAGACAAATGGCAGTATTCATCC
ACAATTTTAAAAGAAAAGGGGGGATTGGGGGGTACAGTGCAGGGGAAAGAATAGTAGACATAATAGCAAC
AGACATACAAACTAAAGAATTACAAAAACAAATTACAAAAATTCAAAATTTTCGGGTTTATTACAGGGAC
AGCAGAGATCCACTTTGGCGCCGGCTCGAGGCCTGCAGGTGCAAAGATGGATAAAGTTTTAAACAGAGAG
GAATCTTTGCAGCTAATGGACCTTCTAGGTCTTGAAAGGAGTGGGAATTGGCTCCGGTGCCCGTCAGTGG
GCAGAGCGCACATCGCCCACAGTCCCCGAGAAGTTGGGGGGAGGGGTCGGCAATTGAACCGGTGCCTAGA
GAAGGTGGCGCGGGGTAAACTGGGAAAGTGATGTCGTGTACTGGCTCCGCCTTTTTCCCGAGGGTGGGGG
AGAACCGTATATAAGTGCAGTAGTCGCCGTGAACGTTCTTTTTCGCAACGGGTTTGCCGCCAGAACACAG
GTAAGTGCCGTGTGTGGTTCCCGCGGGCCTGGCCTCTTTACGGGTTATGGCCCTTGCGTGCCTTGAATTA
CTTCCACCTGGCTGCAGTACGTGATTCTTGATCCCGAGCTTCGGGTTGGAAGTGGGTGGGAGAGTTCGAG
GCCTTGCGCTTAAGGAGCCCCTTCGCCTCGTGCTTGAGTTGAGGCCTGGCCTGGGCGCTGGGGCCGCCGC
GTGCGAATCTGGTGGCACCTTCGCGCCTGTCTCGCTGCTTTCGATAAGTCTCTAGCCATTTAAAATTTTT
GATGACCTGCTGCGACGCTTTTTTTCTGGCAAGATAGTCTTGTAAATGCGGGCCAAGATCTGCACACTGG
TATTTCGGTTTTTGGGGCCGCGGGCGGCGACGGGGCCCGTGCGTCCCAGCGCACATGTTCGGCGAGGCGG
GGCCTGCGAGCGCGGCCACCGAGAATCGGACGGGGGTAGTCTCAAGCTGGCCGGCCTGCTCTGGTGCCTG
GCCTCGCGCCGCCGTGTATCGCCCCGCCCTGGGCGGCAAGGCTGGCCCGGTCGGCACCAGTTGCGTGAGC
GGAAAGATGGCCGCTTCCCGGCCCTGCTGCAGGGAGCTCAAAATGGAGGACGCGGCGCTCGGGAGAGCGG
GCGGGTGAGTCACCCACACAAAGGAAAAGGGCCTTTCCGTCCTCAGCCGTCGCTTCATGTGACTCCACGG
AGTACCGGGCGCCGTCCAGGCACCTCGATTAGTTCTCGAGCTTTTGGAGTACGTCGTCTTTAGGTTGGGG
GGAGGGGTTTTATGCGATGGAGTTTCCCCACACTGAGTGGGTGGAGACTGAAGTTAGGCCAGCTTGGCAC
TTGATGTAATTCTCCTTGGAATTTGCCCTTTTTGAGTTTGGATCTTGGTTCATTCTCAAGCCTCAGACAG
TGGTTCAAAGTTTTTTTCTTCCATTTCAGGTGTCGTGAGGCTAGCACCGCCACCATGTCCACAGAAGGAG
GATTTGGTGGTACTAGCAGCAGTGATGCCCAGCAAAGCCTACAGTCGTTCTGGCCTCGGGTCATGGAAGA
AATCCGGAATTTAACAGTGAAAGACTTCCGAGTGCAGGAACTCCCACTGGCTCGTATTAAGAAGATTATG
AAACTGGATGAAGATGTGAAGATGATCAGTGCAGAAGCGCCTGTACTCTTTGCCAAGGCAGCCCAGATTT
TTATCACAGAGTTGACTCTTCGAGCCTGGATTCACACAGAAGATAACAAGCGCCGGACTCTACAGAGAAA
TGATATCGCCATGGCAATTACAAAATTTGATCAGTTTGATTTTCTCATCGATATTGTTCCAAGAGATGAA
CTGAAACCTCCAAAGCGTCAGGAGGAGGTGCGCCAGTCTGTAACTCCTGCCGAGCCAGTCCAGTACTATT
TCACGCTGGCTCAGCAACCCACCGCTGTCCAAGTCCAGGGCCAGCAGCAAGGCCAGCAGACCACCAGCTC
CACGACCACCATCCAGCCTGGGCAGATCATCATCGCACAGCCTCAGCAGGGCCAGACCACACCTGTGACA
ATGCAGGTTGGAGAAGGTCAGCAGGTGCAGATTGTCCAGGCTCAGCCACAGGGTCAAGCCCAACAGGCCC
AGAGTGGCACTGGACAGACCATGCAGGTGATGCAGCAGATCATCACTAACACAGGAGAGATCCAGCAGAT
CCCGGTGCAGCTGAATGCCGGCCAGCTGCAGTATATCCGCTTAGCCCAGCCTGTATCAGGCACTCAAGTT
GTGCAGGGACAGATCCAGACACTTGCCACCAATGCTCAACAGATTACACAGACAGAGGTCCAGCAAGGAC
AGCAGCAGTTCAGCCAGTTCACAGATGGACAGCTCTACCAGATCCAGCAAGTCACCATGCCTGCGGGCCA
GGACCTCGCCCAGCCCATGTTCATCCAGTCAGCCAACCAGCCCTCCGACGGGCAGGCCCCCCAGGTGACC
GGCGACTAGTAATGAACTAGTCCGTAACTTGAAAGTATTTCGATTTCTTGGCTTTATATATCTTGTGGAA
AGGACGATTCACTATTGTAAGTGATTAACGGACGCGTTAAGTCGACAATCAACCTCTGGATTACAAAATT
TGTGAAAGATTGACTGGTATTCTTAACTATGTTGCTCCTTTTACGCTATGTGGATACGCTGCTTTAATGC
CTTTGTATCATGCTATTGCTTCCCGTATGGCTTTCATTTTCTCCTCCTTGTATAAATCCTGGTTGCTGTC
TCTTTATGAGGAGTTGTGGCCCGTTGTCAGGCAACGTGGCGTGGTGTGCACTGTGTTTGCTGACGCAACC
CCCACTGGTTGGGGCATTGCCACCACCTGTCAGCTCCTTTCCGGGACTTTCGCTTTCCCCCTCCCTATTG
CCACGGCGGAACTCATCGCCGCCTGCCTTGCCCGCTGCTGGACAGGGGCTCGGCTGTTGGGCACTGACAA
TTCCGTGGTGTTGTCGGGGAAATCATCGTCCTTTCCTTGGCTGCTCGCCTGTGTTGCCACCTGGATTCTG
CGCGGGACGTCCTTCTGCTACGTCCCTTCGGCCCTCAATCCAGCGGACCTTCCTTCCCGCGGCCTGCTGC
CGGCTCTGCGGCCTCTTCCGCGTCTTCGCCTTCGCCCTCAGACGAGTCGGATCTCCCTTTGGGCCGCCTC
CCCGCGTCGACTTTAAGACCAATGACTTACAAGGCAGCTGTAGATCTTAGCCACTTTTTAAAAGAAAAGG
GGGGACTGGAAGGGCTAATTCACTCCCAACGAAGACAAGATCTGCTTTTTGCTTGTACTGGGTCTCTCTG
GTTAGACCAGATCTGAGCCTGGGAGCTCTCTGGCTAACTAGGGAACCCACTGCTTAAGCCTCAATAAAGC
TTGCCTTGAGTGCTTCAAGTAGTGTGTGCCCGTCTGTTGTGTGACTCTGGTAACTAGAGATCCCTCAGAC
CCTTTTAGTCAGTGTGGAAAATCTCTAGCAGTACGTATAGTAGTTCATGTCATCTTATTATTCAGTATTT
ATAACTTGCAAAGAAATGAATATCAGAGAGTGAGAGGAACTTGTTTATTGCAGCTTATAATGGTTACAAA
TAAAGCAATAGCATCACAAATTTCACAAATAAAGCATTTTTTTCACTGCATTCTAGTTGTGGTTTGTCCA
AACTCATCAATGTATCTTATCATGTCTGGCTCTAGCTATCCCGCCCCTAACTCCGCCCATCCCGCCCCTA
ACTCCGCCCAGTTCCGCCCATTCTCCGCCCCATGGCTGACTAATTTTTTTTATTTATGCAGAGGCCGAGG
CCGCCTCGGCCTCTGAGCTATTCCAGAAGTAGTGAGGAGGCTTTTTTGGAGGCCTAGGGACGTACCCAAT
TCGCCCTATAGTGAGTCGTATTACGCGCGCTCACTGGCCGTCGTTTTACAACGTCGTGACTGGGAAAACC
CTGGCGTTACCCAACTTAATCGCCTTGCAGCACATCCCCCTTTCGCCAGCTGGCGTAATAGCGAAGAGGC
CCGCACCGATCGCCCTTCCCAACAGTTGCGCAGCCTGAATGGCGAATGGG
[124 nt withheld, positions 6701-6824]
C
[91 nt withheld, positions 6826-6916]
A
[49 nt withheld, positions 6918-6966]
CCTTTGACGTTGGAGTCCACGTTCTTT
[37 nt withheld, positions 6994-7030]
ACCCTATCTCGGTCTATTCTTTTGATTTATAAGGGATTTTGCCGATTTCGGCCTATTGGTTAAAAAATGA
GCTGATTTAACAAAAATTTAACGCGAATTTTAACAAAATATTAACGCTTACAATTTAGGTGGCACTTTTC
GGGGAAATGTGCGCGGAACCCCTATTTGTTTATTTTTCTAAATACATTCAAATATGTATCCGCTCATGAG
ACAATAACCCTGATAAATGCTTCAATAATATTGAAAAAGGAAGAGTATGAGTATTCAACATTTCCGTGTC
GCCCTTATTCCCTTTTTTGCGGCATTTTGCCTTCCTGTTTTTGCTCACCCAGAAACGCTGGTGAAAGTAA
AAGATGCTGAAGATCAGTTGGGTGCACGAGTGGGTTACATCGAACTGGATCTCAACAGCGGTAAGATCCT
TGAGAGTTTTCGCCCCGAAGAACGTTTTCCAATGATGAGCACTTTTAAAGTTCTGCTATGTGGCGCGGTA
TTATCCCGTATTGACGCCGGGCAAGAGCAACTCGGTCGCCGCATACACTATTCTCAGAATGACTTGGTTG
AGTACTCACCAGTCACAGAAAAGCATCTTACGGATGGCATGACAGTAAGAGAATTATGCAGTGCTGCCAT
AACCATGAGTGATAACACTGCGGCCAACTTACTTCTGACAACGATCGGAGGACCGAAGGAGCTAACCGCT
TTTTTGCACAACATGGGGGATCATGTAACTCGCCTTGATCGTTGGGAACCGGAGCTGAATGAAGCCATAC
CAAACGACGAGCGTGACACCACGATGCCTGTAGCAATGGCAACAACGTTGCGCAAACTATTAACTGGCGA
ACTACTTACTCTAGCTTCCCGGCAACAATTAATAGACTGGATGGAGGCGGATAAAGTTGCAGGACCACTT
CTGCGCTCGGCCCTTCCGGCTGGCTGGTTTATTGCTGATAAATCTGGAGCCGGTGAGCGTGGGTCTCGCG
GTATCATTGCAGCACTGGGGCCAGATGGTAAGCCCTCCCGTATCGTAGTTATCTACACGACGGGGAGTCA
GGCAACTATGGATGAACGAAATAGACAGATCGCTGAGATAGGTGCCTCACTGATTAAGCATTGGTAACTG
TCAGACCAAGTTTACTCATATATACTTTAGATTGATTTAAAACTTCATTTTTAATTTAAAAGGATCTAGG
TGAAGATCCTTTTTGATAATCTCATGACCAAAATCCCTTAACGTGAGTTTTCGTTCCACTGAGCGTCAGA
CCCCGTAGAAAAGATCAAAGGATCTTCTTGAGATCCTTTTTTTCTGCGCGTAATCTGCTGCTTGCAAACA
AAAAAACCACCGCTACCAGCGGTGGTTTGTTTGCCGGATCAAGAGCTACCAACTCTTTTTCCGAAGGTAA
CTGGCTTCAGCAGAGCGCAGATACCAAATACTGTTCTTCTAGTGTAGCCGTAGTTAGGCCACCACTTCAA
GAACTCTGTAGCACCGCCTACATACCTCGCTCTGCTAATCCTGTTACCAGTGGCTGCTGCCAGTGGCGAT
AAGTCGTGTCTTACCGGGTTGGACTCAAGACGATAGTTACCGGATAAGGCGCAGCGGTCGGGCTGAACGG
GGGGTTCGTGCACACAGCCCAGCTTGGAGCGAACGACCTACACCGAACTGAGATACCTACAGCGTGAGCT
ATGAGAAAGCGCCACGCTTCCCGAAGGGAGAAAGGCGGACAGGTATCCGGTAAGCGGCAGGGTCGGAACA
GGAGAGCGCACGAGGGAGCTTCCAGGGGGAAACGCCTGGTATCTTTATAGTCCTGTCGGGTTTCGCCACC
TCTGACTTGAGCGTCGATTTTTGTGATGCTCGTCAGGGGGGCGGAGCCTATGGAAAAACGCCAGCAACGC
GGCCTTTTTACGGTTCCTGGCCTTTTGCTGGCCTTTTGCTCACATGTTCTTTCCTGCGTTATCCCCTGAT
TCTGTGGATAACCGTATTACCGCCTTTGAGTGAGCTGATACCGCTCGCCGCAGCCGAACGACCGAGCGCA
GCGAGTCAGTGAGCGAGGAAGCGGAAGAGCGCCCAATACGCAAACCGCCTCTCCCCGCGCGTTGGCCGAT
TCATTAATGCAGCTGGCACGACAGGTTTCCCGACTGGAAAGCGGGCAGTGAGCGCAACGCAATTAATGTG
AGTTAGCTCACTCATTAGGCACCCCAGGCTTTACACTTTATGCTTCCGGCTCGTATGTTGTGTGGAATTG
TGAGCGGATAACAATTTCACACAGGAAACAGCTATGACCATGATTACGCCAAGCGCGCAATTAACCCTCA
CTAAAGGGAACAAAAGCTGGAGCTGCAAGC
Features (pLannotate 1.2.2; 31 found; start..end, strand, type, name):
      5..231     +  promoter       RSV promoter: Rous sarcoma virus enhancer/promoter
    232..412     +  LTR            5' LTR (truncated): truncated 5' long terminal repeat (LTR) from HIV-1
    459..584     +  misc_feature   HIV-1 Ψ: packaging signal of human immunodeficiency virus type 1
    568..931     +  CDS            HIV-1 gag (fragment): gag protein from human immunodeficiency virus 1; gag
   1077..1310    +  misc_feature   RRE: The Rev response element (RRE) of HIV-1 allows for Rev-dependent mRNA export from the nucleus to the cytoplasm.
   1687..1713    +  CDS            Rev (fragment): human immunodeficiency virus 1 (HIV-1) Rev protein; rev; enhances nuclear export of unspliced and incompletely spliced viral mRNAs
   1720..1743    +  promoter       SV40 promoter (fragment): SV40 early promoter
   1744..1815    +  promoter       SV40 promoter (fragment): SV40 enhancer and early promoter
   1839..1974    +  rep_origin     SV40 ori: SV40 origin of replication
   2020..2616    +  CDS            PuroR (fragment): puromycin N-acetyltransferase; pac from Streptomyces; confers resistance to puromycin
   2665..2782    +  misc_feature   cPPT/CTS: central polypurine tract and central termination sequence of HIV-1
   2847..2913    +  CDS            small t antigen (fragment): SV40 (simian virus 40) small t antigen
   2920..4098    +  promoter       EF-1α promoter: strong constitutive promoter for human elongation factor EF-1α
   4115..5116    +  CDS            Nfyc: NFYC_MOUSE - Experimental evidence at protein level: Swiss-Prot protein existence level 1. Component of the sequence-specific heterotrimeric transcription factor (NF-Y) which specifically recognizes a 5'-CCAAT-3' box motif found in the promoters of its target genes. NF-Y can function as both an activator and a repressor, depending on its interacting cofactors. From Mus musculus (Mouse).
   5132..5185    +  promoter       U6 promoter (fragment): RNA polymerase III promoter for human U6 snRNA
   5227..5815    +  misc_feature   WPRE: woodchuck hepatitis virus posttranscriptional regulatory element
   5866..5885    +  misc_feature   cPPT/CTS (fragment): central polypurine tract and central termination sequence of HIV-1
   5887..6120    +  LTR            3' LTR (ΔU3): self-inactivating 3' long terminal repeat (LTR) from HIV-1
   6198..6319    +  polyA_signal   SV40 poly(A) signal: SV40 polyadenylation signal
   6359..6494    +  rep_origin     SV40 ori: SV40 origin of replication
   6515..6533    -  promoter       T7 promoter: promoter for bacteriophage T7 RNA polymerase
   6541..6696    +  CDS            lacZα (fragment): LacZα fragment of β-galactosidase; lacZ fragment
   6701..7129    +  rep_origin     f1 ori (sequence partly withheld): f1 bacteriophage origin of replication; arrow indicates direction of (+) strand synthesis
   7182..7286    +  promoter       AmpR promoter: bla
   7287..8147    +  CDS            AmpR: β-lactamase; bla; confers resistance to ampicillin, carbenicillin, and related antibiotics
   8318..8906    +  rep_origin     ori: high-copy-number ColE1/pMB1/pBR322/pUC origin of replication
   9089..9181    +  CDS            lacI (fragment): lac repressor; lacI; The lac repressor binds to the lac operator to inhibit transcription in E. coli. This inhibition can be relieved by adding lactose or isopropyl-β-D-thiogalactopyranoside (IPTG).
   9194..9215    +  protein_bind   CAP binding site: CAP binding activates transcription in the presence of cAMP. E. coli catabolite activator protein
   9230..9260    +  promoter       lac promoter: promoter for the E. coli lac operon
   9268..9284    +  protein_bind   lac operator: The lac repressor binds to the lac operator to inhibit transcription in E. coli. This inhibition can be relieved by adding lactose or isopropyl-β-D-thiogalactopyranoside (IPTG). lac repressor encoded by lacI
   9329..9347    +  promoter       T3 promoter: promoter for bacteriophage T3 RNA polymerase
