[The description below was written by a language model from this plasmid's Addgene catalogue record and pLannotate feature annotations shown in this document.]
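Description:
TFORF0369 is a third-generation-style, self-inactivating lentiviral expression plasmid built on the pLX_TRC317 backbone and designed to overexpress the human transcription factor NFYC in mammalian cells. NFYC is the C subunit of the heterotrimeric NF-Y complex, which recognises CCAAT-box motifs in target promoters. In bacteria the plasmid is maintained through a high-copy ColE1/pUC-type origin and selected with ampicillin via the β-lactamase gene. An f1 origin and remnants of a lac/lacZα cloning region flanked by T7 and T3 promoters are also present. The depositor warns that the plasmid can recombine, as is common for LTR-containing vectors.

The viral cassette starts with an RSV promoter fused to a truncated HIV-1 5' LTR, which drives Tat-independent production of the genomic RNA. This is followed by the Ψ packaging signal with a gag fragment, the Rev response element and a cPPT/CTS, and it ends in a ΔU3 3' LTR and an SV40 poly(A) signal. Within the provirus, an SV40 promoter expresses puromycin N-acetyltransferase for selecting transduced cells. A separate EF-1α promoter drives the synthesized NFYC ORF, with a WPRE downstream to enhance transcript stability and expression. The annotation tool matched the ORF to the mouse Nfyc protein, presumably reflecting sequence conservation, since the catalogue lists the insert as human.

According to the record, the construct carries a unique 24-bp barcode, although the feature table does not annotate it. The barcode allows this ORF to be identified by sequencing in pooled screens. The plasmid belongs to a barcoded transcription factor ORF collection used to study directed differentiation.
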