Addgene plasmid #141592: TFORF0369
Purpose: Lentiviral vector for overexpressing the NFYC transcription factor ORF with a unique 24-bp barcode. Barcodes facilitate identification of transcription factors in pooled screens.
Depositing lab: Feng Zhang. Depositing organization: Broad Institute. Publication: A transcription factor atlas of directed differentiation. Joung J, Ma S, Tay T, Geiger-Schuller KR, Kirchgatterer PC, Verdine VK, Guo B, Arias-Garcia MA, Allen WE, Singh A, Kuksenko O, Abudayyeh OO, Gootenberg JS, Fu Z, Macrae RK, Buenrostro JD, Regev A, Zhang F. Cell. 2023 Jan 5;186(1):209-229.e26. doi: 10.1016/j.cell.2022.11.026. PubMed 36608654.
Backbone
  Vector backbone: pLX_TRC317
  Backbone manufacturer: Broad Institute Genetic Perturbation Platform
  Backbone size w/o insert (bp): 8264
  Vector type: Mammalian Expression, Lentiviral
  Selectable markers: Puromycin
Growth in bacteria
  Bacterial resistance: Ampicillin, 100 μg/mL
  Growth temperature: 37°C
  Growth strain: NEB Stable
  Copy number: High Copy
Gene/Insert
  Gene/Insert name: NFYC
  Species: H. sapiens (human)
  Insert size (bp): 1106
  Entrez Gene: NFYC (a.k.a. CBF-C, CBFC, H1TF2A, HAP5, HSM, NF-YC)
  Promoter: EF1a
  Cloning method: Unknown
  Sequencing primers: 5′ GGGTGGAGACTGAAGTTAGGCCAG; 3′ CACATAGCGTAAAAGGAGCAACATAG
Terms and licenses: Academic/Nonprofit Terms; Industry Terms: Not Available to Industry
Depositor comments: NM_001142587,ENST00000456393 . The transcription factor ORF portion of this plasmid was synthesized by Genewiz. Please test multiple small colonies in case of plasmid recombination. To make this collection available in a timely manner, a portion of this collection was not fully sequenced by Addgene. If an Addgene verified full plasmid sequence is not available, please contact us prior to placing an order to request the full sequence.
How to cite: TFORF0369 was a gift from Feng Zhang (Addgene plasmid # 141592 ; http://n2t.net/addgene:141592 ; RRID:Addgene_141592)
