>Addgene plasmid #141592 | TFORF0369 | depositor partial sequence | sequence record 276913 | Insert
ACCGCCACCATGTCCACAGAAGGAGGATTTGGTGGTACTAGCAGCAGTGATGCCCAGCAAAGCCTACAGT
CGTTCTGGCCTCGGGTCATGGAAGAAATCCGGAATTTAACAGTGAAAGACTTCCGAGTGCAGGAACTCCC
ACTGGCTCGTATTAAGAAGATTATGAAACTGGATGAAGATGTGAAGATGATCAGTGCAGAAGCGCCTGTA
CTCTTTGCCAAGGCAGCCCAGATTTTTATCACAGAGTTGACTCTTCGAGCCTGGATTCACACAGAAGATA
ACAAGCGCCGGACTCTACAGAGAAATGATATCGCCATGGCAATTACAAAATTTGATCAGTTTGATTTTCT
CATCGATATTGTTCCAAGAGATGAACTGAAACCTCCAAAGCGTCAGGAGGAGGTGCGCCAGTCTGTAACT
CCTGCCGAGCCAGTCCAGTACTATTTCACGCTGGCTCAGCAACCCACCGCTGTCCAAGTCCAGGGCCAGC
AGCAAGGCCAGCAGACCACCAGCTCCACGACCACCATCCAGCCTGGGCAGATCATCATCGCACAGCCTCA
GCAGGGCCAGACCACACCTGTGACAATGCAGGTTGGAGAAGGTCAGCAGGTGCAGATTGTCCAGGCTCAG
CCACAGGGTCAAGCCCAACAGGCCCAGAGTGGCACTGGACAGACCATGCAGGTGATGCAGCAGATCATCA
CTAACACAGGAGAGATCCAGCAGATCCCGGTGCAGCTGAATGCCGGCCAGCTGCAGTATATCCGCTTAGC
CCAGCCTGTATCAGGCACTCAAGTTGTGCAGGGACAGATCCAGACACTTGCCACCAATGCTCAACAGATT
ACACAGACAGAGGTCCAGCAAGGACAGCAGCAGTTCAGCCAGTTCACAGATGGACAGCTCTACCAGATCC
AGCAAGTCACCATGCCTGCGGGCCAGGACCTCGCCCAGCCCATGTTCATCCAGTCAGCCAACCAGCCCTC
CGACGGGCAGGCCCCCCAGGTGACCGGCGACTAGTAATGAACTAGTCCGTAACTTGAAAGTATTTCGATT
TCTTGGCTTTATATATCTTGTGGAAAGGACGATTCACTATTGTAAGTGATTAACGG
