>Addgene plasmid #141592 | TFORF0369 | depositor partial sequence | sequence record 276914 | Barcode
TTCACTATTGTAAGTGATTAACGG
